Addgene plasmid #107658: Pgr_innexin-10
Purpose: In situ hybridization and RNAi studies in planarians
Depositing lab: Alejandro Sánchez. Depositing organization: Stowers Institute for Medical Research. Publication: Hands-On Classroom Activities for Exploring Regeneration and Stem Cell Biology with Planarians. Accorsi A, Williams MM, Ross EJ, Robb SMC, Elliott SA, Tu KC, Sanchez Alvarado A. The American Biology Teacher 79(3):208-223. Mar 2017. 10.1525/abt.2017.79.3.208.
Backbone
  Vector backbone: pPR-T4P
  Backbone size w/o insert (bp): 2636
  Vector type: RNAi ; In situ hybridization
Growth in bacteria
  Bacterial resistance: Kanamycin, 50 μg/mL
  Growth temperature: 37°C
  Growth strain: DH5alpha
  Copy number: Unknown
Gene/Insert
  Gene/Insert name: innexin-10
  Species: Phagocata gracilis
  Insert size (bp): 1306
  Cloning method: Ligation Independent Cloning
Terms and licenses: Academic/Nonprofit Terms; Industry Terms: Not Available to Industry
How to cite: Pgr_innexin-10 was a gift from Alejandro Sánchez (Addgene plasmid # 107658 ; http://n2t.net/addgene:107658 ; RRID:Addgene_107658)
