[The description below was written by a language model from this plasmid's Addgene catalogue record and pLannotate feature annotations shown in this document.]
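Description:
Pgr_innexin-10 is a bacterial plasmid built on the pPR-T4P backbone, a small vector designed for making RNA probes and double-stranded RNA for planarian work. It carries a fragment of the innexin-10 gene from the freshwater planarian Phagocata gracilis, inserted by ligation-independent cloning. The plasmid is propagated in E. coli through a high-copy ColE1/pUC-type origin and selected with kanamycin through an aminoglycoside phosphotransferase (KanR) gene. Short fragments of lacI and lacZα and the rrnB T1 and T2 terminators also appear in the annotation; they look like backbone remnants rather than functional expression elements.

The key design feature is a pair of opposing T7 promoters flanking the insert region, each backed by a T7 terminator oriented to stop transcription coming from the opposite side. This convergent arrangement lets T7 RNA polymerase transcribe both strands of the insert, giving complementary RNAs that anneal into dsRNA for RNAi. The same layout allows the promoter-flanked insert to serve as a template for in vitro transcription of riboprobes for in situ hybridization. A third T7 promoter is annotated just downstream of the second terminator, and a fragment of a pBluescript-type multiple cloning site lies next to the first promoter. The insert itself is not annotated in the feature table, but it presumably occupies the unannotated stretch between the convergent promoters. The sequenced record (3,663 nt) is somewhat shorter than the sum of the listed backbone and insert sizes, a discrepancy the record does not explain.

The stated purpose is in situ hybridization and RNAi studies in planarians, and the associated publication places it among resources for classroom activities on regeneration and stem cell biology.
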