Features (pLannotate 1.2.2; 12 found; start..end, strand, type, name):
     24..71      -  terminator     T7 terminator: transcription terminator for bacteriophage T7 RNA polymerase
     76..94      +  promoter       T7 promoter: promoter for bacteriophage T7 RNA polymerase
    128..174     +  misc_feature   MCS (fragment): pBluescript multiple cloning site
   1293..1311    -  promoter       T7 promoter: promoter for bacteriophage T7 RNA polymerase
   1318..1361    +  terminator     T7 terminator (fragment): transcription terminator for bacteriophage T7 RNA polymerase
   1369..1387    -  promoter       T7 promoter: promoter for bacteriophage T7 RNA polymerase
   1521..2330    +  CDS            KanR: aminoglycoside phosphotransferase; aph(3')-Ia; confers resistance to kanamycin in bacteria or G418 (Geneticin®) in eukaryotes
   2477..3065    +  rep_origin     ori: high-copy-number ColE1/pMB1/pBR322/pUC origin of replication
   3248..3340    +  CDS            lacI (fragment): lac repressor; lacI; The lac repressor binds to the lac operator to inhibit transcription in E. coli. This inhibition can be relieved by adding lactose or isopropyl-β-D-thiogalactopyranoside (IPTG).
   3395..3422    -  terminator     rrnB T2 terminator: transcription terminator T2 from the E. coli rrnB gene
   3554..3597    +  terminator     rrnB T1 terminator: Escherichia coli rrnB; transcription terminator T1 from the E. coli rrnB gene
   3644..17      -  CDS            lacZα (fragment) (across the origin): LacZα fragment of β-galactosidase; lacZ fragment
>Addgene plasmid #107658 | Pgr_innexin-10 | addgene full sequence | sequence record 208228 | Addgene NGS Result
GTAAAACGACGGCCAGTCTTAAGCAAAAAACCCCTCAAGACCCGTTTAGAGGCCCCAAGGGGTTATGCTA
GGAAGTAATACGACTCACTATAGGGAGACCGGCAGATCTGATATCATCGATGAATTCGAGCTCCACCGCG
GTGGCGGCCGCTCTAGAACTAGTGGATCCACCGGTTCCATGGCTAGCGGCATTACCATCCCGACGTTACG
ACCTACAAATGGGTGAACTTCGTCGGCATGGAGGACTTTGCCGACAAGCTCAGCTTCAATGTTTCGACGT
CACTGTTACTATTAATAACCATCATTATAACAGTGAAAAGTTACCTACTGACGTCGATAGCCTGTTACAT
TCCCATACAGCCATCAGGTAAAGATTTCGATGACTTTCTGAAAAGTTATTGTTGGGTGCACGGAACCATT
CCAATGAATGCATCGTTACCGTGGCCAAAAGACGAAAATGCTTGGGAAGAACTGGATAGAAATCAAAGAA
TAAATTATTATCAATGGGTGCCATTCGTTCTGGCTCTACAGGGGATTTTGTTCTACTTGCCACGAATTAT
CTGGCAAATAATGACCTACAATCTGTCTGGCGCAGATCTCGAGGGTCTGGTCGAGATGGCCAACTCCGCC
TGCAATCAAACCGGAGAAGTCAAGAATAACACAGTCAAACAAATTGCCGAAAATCTTGAAAATATGTTCT
TCTGTCACAGGGAAATAAATTTCCACAATAGAAGTTTGGCAATAAAGGCTGCCAAGGCCAAGAATTGGCT
TTGTGCCGGAAAACGAAGCGGTCGACAGTTGATAATACAGTACATGTTCATCAAGATGCTCTACATGATC
AATGTGTTCGGCCAATTGATTCTGATGCAGAAGTTCTTGCAGTTCGGCACACACGACCATTACTTCGGAT
ATATAGTGCTAAAGAATATCCTGAGCGGCCGCGAATGGAATGACACTCAGATTTTCCCGCGGGTCACGTA
CTGTTACGTCAATAAAATCCAACATGTCGGCATGCAGAACGATTATCTGGCCCAGTGTGCTCTGCCAATT
AATATGCTCAACGAGAAGGTGTACATCTTTCTTTGGTTCTGGACTGTGATAGTCGCGGTGTTCACTGTCA
CCAGTGTCGTGCAATGGATCTTCCGGATTGCGTTGACAAACAATGAAGTGGGCTTCTTGAAGAAATTCTT
ACGGGTTCGTGAACAGTACCAAAAAGAGGATTTGCCGAGTTTAAATCGCTTCTGTGAGGGATTTCTACGG
GTAGAATTGGCCGGGCCCGGTACCCAATTCGCCCTATAGTGAGTCGTATTACTTCCACATAACCCCTTGG
GGCCTCTAAACGGGTCTTGAGGGGTTTTTTGAGGATCCCCTATAGTGAGTCGTATTACATGGTCATAGCT
GTTTCCTGGCAGCTCTGGCCCGTGTCTCAAAATCTCTGATGTTACATTGCACAAGATAAAAATATATCAT
CATGAACAATAAAACTGTCTGCTTACATAAACAGTAATACAAGGGGTGTTATGAGCCATATTCAACGGGA
AACGTCGAGGCCGCGATTAAATTCCAACATGGATGCTGATTTATATGGGTATAAATGGGCTCGCGATAAT
GTCGGGCAATCAGGTGCGACAATCTATCGCTTGTATGGGAAGCCCGATGCGCCAGAGTTGTTTCTGAAAC
ATGGCAAAGGTAGCGTTGCCAATGATGTTACAGATGAGATGGTCAGACTAAACTGGCTGACGGAATTTAT
GCCTCTTCCGACCATCAAGCATTTTATCCGTACTCCTGATGATGCATGGTTACTCACCACTGCGATCCCC
GGAAAAACAGCATTCCAGGTATTAGAAGAATATCCTGATTCAGGTGAAAATATTGTTGATGCGCTGGCAG
TGTTCCTGCGCCGGTTGCATTCGATTCCTGTTTGTAATTGTCCTTTTAACAGCGATCGCGTATTTCGTCT
CGCTCAGGCGCAATCACGAATGAATAACGGTTTGGTTGATGCGAGTGATTTTGATGACGAGCGTAATGGC
TGGCCTGTTGAACAAGTCTGGAAAGAAATGCATAAACTTTTGCCATTCTCACCGGATTCAGTCGTCACTC
ATGGTGATTTCTCACTTGATAACCTTATTTTTGACGAGGGGAAATTAATAGGTTGTATTGATGTTGGACG
AGTCGGAATCGCAGACCGATACCAGGATCTTGCCATCCTATGGAACTGCCTCGGTGAGTTTTCTCCTTCA
TTACAGAAACGGCTTTTTCAAAAATATGGTATTGATAATCCTGATATGAATAAATTGCAGTTTCATTTGA
TGCTCGATGAGTTTTTCTAATCAGAATTGGTTAATTGGTTGTAACACTGGCAGAGCATTACGCTGACTTG
ACGGGACGGCGCAAGCTCATGACCAAAATCCCTTAACGTGAGTTACGCGTCGTTCCACTGAGCGTCAGAC
CCCGTAGAAAAGATCAAAGGATCTTCTTGAGATCCTTTTTTTCTGCGCGTAATCTGCTGCTTGCAAACAA
AAAAACCACCGCTACCAGCGGTGGTTTGTTTGCCGGATCAAGAGCTACCAACTCTTTTTCCGAAGGTAAC
TGGCTTCAGCAGAGCGCAGATACCAAATACTGTTCTTCTAGTGTAGCCGTAGTTAGGCCACCACTTCAAG
AACTCTGTAGCACCGCCTACATACCTCGCTCTGCTAATCCTGTTACCAGTGGCTGCTGCCAGTGGCGATA
AGTCGTGTCTTACCGGGTTGGACTCAAGACGATAGTTACCGGATAAGGCGCAGCGGTCGGGCTGAACGGG
GGGTTCGTGCACACAGCCCAGCTTGGAGCGAACGACCTACACCGAACTGAGATACCTACAGCGTGAGCTA
TGAGAAAGCGCCACGCTTCCCGAAGGGAGAAAGGCGGACAGGTATCCGGTAAGCGGCAGGGTCGGAACAG
GAGAGCGCACGAGGGAGCTTCCAGGGGGAAACGCCTGGTATCTTTATAGTCCTGTCGGGTTTCGCCACCT
CTGACTTGAGCGTCGATTTTTGTGATGCTCGTCAGGGGGGCGGAGCCTATGGAAAAACGCCAGCAACGCG
GCCTTTTTACGGTTCCTGGCCTTTTGCTGGCCTTTTGCTCACATGTTCTTTCCTGCGTTATCCCCTGATT
CTGTGGATAACCGTATTACCGCCTTTGAGTGAGCTGATACCGCTCGCCGCAGCCGAACGACCGAGCGCAG
CGAGTCAGTGAGCGAGGAAGCGGAAGAGCGCCCAATACGCAAACCGCCTCTCCCCGCGCGTTGGCCGATT
CATTAATGCAGCTGGCACGACAGGTTTCCCGACTGGAAAGCGGGCAGTGAGCGCAACGCAATTAATACGC
GTACCGCTAGCCAGGAAGAGTTTGTAGAAACGCAAAAAGGCCATCCGTCAGGATGGCCTTCTGCTTAGTT
TGATGCCTGGCAGTTTATGGCGGGCGTCCTGCCCGCCACCCTCCGGGCCGTTGCTTCACAACGTTCAAAT
CCGCTCCCGGCGGATTTGTCCTACTCAGGAGAGCGTTCACCGACAAACAACAGATAAAACGAAAGGCCCA
GTCTTCCGACTGAGCCTTTCGTTTTATTTGATGCCTGGCAGTTCCCTACTCTCGCGTTAACGCTAGCATG
GATGTTTTCCCAGTCACGACGTT
