>Addgene plasmid #107658 | Pgr_innexin-10 | depositor full sequence | sequence record 203014 | Full Sequence
ATGGTCTATCTCACCGTGTCTCTATCATAAGTTACTCGATCATATCCAATATCCAAGGTTCACAGGTATT
GATCCTACATCGGCATAGTGGAGCTGTCGCTATTATTGTCAATGATTTCCTCCAATTTCCCGAAATGCCT
GGTCGAATATTTTTTCTTATAAATGTCCCACAATTTCGTCACAATGTTACTCGTCACCAAGTCGCCGGCA
TTCATCGACAACATCCGTATTATGAAGACTCCATCTTTGCGTAGAAATCCCTCACAGAAGCGATTTAAAC
TCGGCAAATCCTCTTTTTGGTACTGTTCTCGAACCCGTAAGAATTTCTTCAAGAAGCCCACTTCATTGTT
TGTCAACGCAATCCGGAAGATCCATTGCACAACACTGGTGACAGTGAACACCGCGACTATCACAGTCCAG
AACCAAAGAAAGATGTACACCTTCTCGTTGAGCATATTAATTGGCAGAGCACACTGGGCCAGATAATCGT
TCTGCATGCCGACATGTTGGATTTTATTGACGTAACAGTACGTGACCCTCGGGAAAATCTGAGTGTCATT
CCATTCGCGGCCGCTCAGGATATTCTTTAGCACTATATATCCGAAGTAATGGTCGTGAGTGCCGAACTGC
AAGAACTTCTGCATCAAAATCAATTGGCCGAACACATTGATCAGGTAGAGCATCTTAATGAACATGTACT
GTATTATCAACTGTCGACCGCTTCGTTTTCCGGCACAAAGCCAATTCTTGGCCTTGGCAGCTTTTATTGC
CAAACTTCTATTGTGGAAATTTATTTCCCTGTGACAGAAGAACATATTTTCAAGATTTTCGGCAATTTGT
TTGACTGTGTTATTCTTGACTTCTCCGGTTTGATTGCAGGCAGAGTTGGCCATCTCGACCAGACCCTCGA
GATCTGCGCCAGACAGATTGTAGGTCATTATTTGCCAGACAATTCGTGGCAAGTAGAACAAAATCCCCTG
TAGAGCCAGAACGAATGGCACCCATTGATAATAATTTATTCTTTGATTTCTATCCAGTTCTTCCCAAGCA
TTTTCGTCTTTTGGCCACGGTAACGATGCATTCATTGGAATGGTTCCGTGCACCCAACAATAGCTCTTCA
GAAAGTCATCGAAATCTTTACCTGATGGCTGTATGGGAATGTAACAGGCTATCGACGTCAGTAGGTAACT
TTTCACTGTTATAATGATGGTTATTAATAGTAACAGTGACGTCGAAACATTGAAGCTGAGCTTGTCGGCA
AAGTCCTCCATGCCGACGAAGTTCACCCATTTGTAGGTCGTAACGT
